Addgene plasmid #211118: pBiT3.1-N_DCAF7:1-342
Purpose: Mammalian expression of full-length human DCAF7. N-terminal HiBiT tag.
Depositing lab: Cheryl Arrowsmith. Depositing organization: University of Toronto. Publication: A Target Class Ligandability Evaluation of WD40 Repeat-Containing Proteins. Ackloo S, Li F, Szewczyk M, Seitova A, Loppnau P, Zeng H, Xu J, Ahmad S, Arnautova YA, Baghaie AJ, Beldar S, Bolotokova A, Centrella PA, Chau I, Clark MA, Cuozzo JW, Dehghani-Tafti S, Disch JS, Dong A, Dumas A, Feng JA, Ghiabi P, Gibson E, Gilmer J, Goldman B, Green SR, Guie MA, Guilinger JP, Harms N, Herasymenko O, Houliston S, Hutchinson A, Kearnes S, Keefe AD, Kimani SW, Kramer T, Kutera M, Kwak HA, Lento C, Li Y, Liu J, Loup J, Machado RAC, Mulhern CJ, Perveen S, Righetto GL, Riley P, Shrestha S, Sigel EA, Silva M, Sintchak MD, Slakman BL, Taylor RD, Thompson J, Torng W, Underkoffler C, von Rechenberg M, Walsh RT, Watson I, Wilson DJ, Wolf E, Yadav M, Yazdi AK, Zhang J, Zhang Y, Santhakumar V, Edwards AM, Barsyte-Lovejoy D, Schapira M, Brown PJ, Halabelian L, Arrowsmith CH. J Med Chem. 2025 Jan 23;68(2):1092-1112. doi: 10.1021/acs.jmedchem.4c02010. Epub 2024 Nov 4. PubMed 39495097.
Backbone
  Vector backbone: pBiT3.1-N
  Backbone manufacturer: Promega
  Vector type: Mammalian Expression
  Selectable markers: Neomycin (select with G418)
Growth in bacteria
  Bacterial resistance: Kanamycin, 50 μg/mL
  Growth temperature: 37°C
  Growth strain: DH5alpha
  Copy number: High Copy
Gene/Insert
  Gene/Insert name: DCAF7:M1-V342
  Species: H. sapiens (human)
  Insert size (bp): 1026
  Mutation: wild type
  Entrez Gene: DCAF7 (a.k.a. AN11, HAN11, SWAN-1, WDR68)
  Promoter: CMV
  Tag / fusion protein: MVSGWRLFKKISGSSGGSSG (N terminal on insert)
  Cloning method: Ligation Independent Cloning
  Sequencing primers: 5′ T7; 3′ TTGCTCAGCGGTGGCAGCAG
Resource information
  A portion of this plasmid was derived from a plasmid made by: Mammalian Gene Collection (BC001264)
Terms and licenses: Academic/Nonprofit Terms; Industry Terms: Not Available to Industry
Depositor comments: 5' Cloning Site: Xho1 (not destroyed), 3' Cloning Site: Xba1 (not destroyed).
How to cite: pBiT3.1-N_DCAF7:1-342 was a gift from Cheryl Arrowsmith (Addgene plasmid # 211118 ; http://n2t.net/addgene:211118 ; RRID:Addgene_211118)
