[The description below was written by a language model from this plasmid's Addgene catalogue record and pLannotate feature annotations shown in this document.]
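Description:
pBiT3.1-N_DCAF7:1-342 is a mammalian expression plasmid built on Promega's pBiT3.1-N backbone. It carries full-length, wild-type human DCAF7 (residues M1–V342, a 1,026 bp insert derived from a Mammalian Gene Collection clone) fused at its N terminus to the short HiBiT peptide through a flexible Gly/Ser linker. Transcription is driven by the CMV immediate-early enhancer and promoter, followed by a chimeric β-globin/immunoglobulin intron that promotes efficient mRNA processing, and ends at an SV40 polyadenylation signal. A T7 promoter just upstream of the coding region also serves as a sequencing primer site. The insert was introduced by ligation-independent cloning, and the flanking XhoI and XbaI sites were retained.

The plasmid replicates in E. coli at high copy from a ColE1/pUC-type origin and is selected with kanamycin, through an nptII (neo) gene under the bacterial EM7 promoter. A loxP site lies immediately upstream of this cassette. The catalogue entry lists neomycin/G418 as the mammalian selectable marker. However, the annotated sequence shows no eukaryotic promoter directly in front of neo, and it does show a separate SV40 early promoter–blasticidin S deaminase–synthetic poly(A) cassette. The marker used for mammalian selection should therefore be checked against the sequence.

DCAF7 (also WDR68/HAN11) is a WD40-repeat protein proposed to act as a substrate receptor for CUL4–DDB1 E3 ubiquitin ligase complexes. HiBiT complements the LgBiT fragment to reconstitute NanoLuc luciferase, which allows luminescent quantification of the tagged protein in cells or lysates. The associated study evaluates the ligandability of WD40-repeat proteins, so a role in cellular assays of protein level or ligand engagement is plausible, although the record does not name a specific assay.
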