Features (pLannotate 1.2.2; 17 found; start..end, strand, type, name):
     24..105     -  polyA_signal   SV40 poly(A) signal: SV40 polyadenylation signal
    128..211     -  CDS            large T antigen (fragment): large T antigen from SV40 (simian virus 40)
    276..641     +  enhancer       CMV enhancer: human cytomegalovirus immediate early enhancer
    643..842     +  promoter       CMV promoter: human cytomegalovirus (CMV) immediate early promoter
    981..1113    +  intron         chimeric intron: chimera between introns from human β-globin and immunoglobulin heavy chain genes
   1157..1175    +  promoter       T7 promoter: promoter for bacteriophage T7 RNA polymerase
   1250..2275    +  CDS            DCAF7: DCAF7_HUMAN - Also known as HAN11, WDR68. Experimental evidence at protein level: Swiss-Prot protein existence level 1. Involved in craniofacial development. Acts upstream of the EDN1 pathway and is required for formation of the upper jaw equivalent, the palatoquadrate. The activity required for EDN1 pathway function differs between the first and second arches (By similarity). Associates with DIAPH1 and controls GLI1 transcriptional activity. Could be involved in normal and disease skin development. May function as a substrate receptor for CUL4-DDB1 E3 ubiquitin-protein ligase complex. From Ho
   2306..2324    +  misc_feature   MCS (fragment): pUC18/19 multiple cloning site
   2373..2494    -  polyA_signal   SV40 poly(A) signal: SV40 polyadenylation signal
   2517..2585    -  CDS            large T antigen (fragment): large T antigen from SV40 (simian virus 40)
   2609..2642    +  protein_bind   loxP: Cre-mediated recombination occurs in the 8-bp core sequence (GCATACAT). Cre recombinase
   2652..2699    +  promoter       EM7 promoter: synthetic bacterial promoter&nbsp
   2731..3522    +  CDS            neo: KKA2_KLEPN - Also known as kan, nptII. Experimental evidence at protein level: Swiss-Prot protein existence level 1. Resistance to kanamycin, neomycin, paromomycin, ribostamycin, butirosin and gentamicin B. From Klebsiella pneumoniae.
   3683..4271    -  rep_origin     ori: high-copy-number ColE1/pMB1/pBR322/pUC origin of replication
   4397..4445    -  polyA_signal   poly(A) signal: synthetic polyadenylation signal
   4469..4867    -  CDS            BSD: blasticidin S deaminase; Aspergillus terreus BSD; confers resistance to blasticidin
   4898..5255    -  promoter       SV40 promoter: SV40 enhancer and early promoter
>Addgene plasmid #211118 | pBiT3.1-N_DCAF7:1-342 | addgene full sequence | sequence record 425972 | Addgene NGS Result
AAGACGCGTTAATTAAGACGTCGGCAGTGAAAAAAATGCTTTATTTGTGAAATTTGTGATGCTATTGCTT
TATTTGTAACCATTATAAGCTGCAATAAACAAGTTAACAACAACAATTGCATTCATTTTATGTTTCAGGT
TCAGGGGGAGGTGTGGGAGGTTTTTTAAAGCAAGTAAAACCTCTACAAATGTGGTATGGCTGATTATGAT
CCGCGGCCGCAATACGTCGACGTTATCAGCTGACTTCGTACGAGAGCCTAGGATTATGGCGCGCCACTAG
TTATTAATAGTAATCAATTACGGGGTCATTAGTTCATAGCCCATATATGGAGTTCCGCGTTACATAACTT
ACGGTAAATGGCCCGCCTGGCTGACCGCCCAACGACCCCCGCCCATTGACGTCAATAATGACGTATGTTC
CCATAGTAACGCCAATAGGGACTTTCCATTGACGTCAATGGGTGGAGTATTTACGGTAAACTGCCCACTT
GGCAGTACATCAAGTGTATCATATGCCAAGTCCGCCCCCTATTGACGTCAATGACGGTAAATGGCCCGCC
TGGCATTATGCCCAGTACATGACCTTACGGGACTTTCCTACTTGGCAGTACATCTACGTATTAGTCATCG
CTATTACCATGGTGATGCGGTTTTGGCAGTACACCAATGGGCGTGGATAGCGGTTTGACTCACGGGGATT
TCCAAGTCTCCACCCCATTGACGTCAATGGGAGTTTGTTTTGGCACCAAAATCAACGGGACTTTCCAAAA
TGTCGTAATAACCCCGCCCCGTTGACGCAAATGGGCGGTAGGCGTGTACGGTGGGAGGTCTATATAAGCA
GAGCTGGTTTAGTGAACCGTCAGATCACTAGAATCTTTATTGCGGTAGTTTATCACAGTTAAATTGCTAA
CGCAGTCAGTGCTTCTGACACAACAGTCTCGAACTTAAGCTGCAGAAGTTGGTCGTGAGGCACTGGGCAG
GTAAGTATCAAGGTTACAAGACAGGTTTAAGGAGACCAATAGAAACTGGGCTTGTCGAGACAGAGAAGAC
TCTTGCGTTTCTGATAGGCACCTATTGGTCTTACTGACATCCACTTTGCCTTTCTCTCCACAGGTGTCCA
CTCCCAGTTCAATTACAGCTCTTAAGGCTAGAGTATTAATACGACTCACTATAGGGGTTAGCGATCGCCA
TGGTGAGCGGCTGGCGGCTGTTCAAGAAGATTAGCGGGAGCTCCGGTGGCTCGAGCGGTATGTCCCTGCA
CGGCAAACGGAAGGAGATCTACAAGTATGAAGCGCCCTGGACAGTCTACGCGATGAACTGGAGTGTGCGG
CCCGATAAGCGCTTTCGCTTGGCGCTGGGCAGCTTCGTGGAGGAGTACAACAACAAGGTTCAGCTTGTTG
GTTTAGATGAGGAGAGTTCAGAGTTTATTTGCAGAAACACCTTTGACCACCCATACCCCACCACAAAGCT
CATGTGGATCCCTGACACAAAAGGCGTCTATCCAGACCTACTGGCAACAAGCGGTGACTATCTCCGTGTG
TGGAGGGTTGGTGAAACAGAGACCAGGCTGGAGTGTTTGCTAAACAATAATAAGAACTCTGATTTCTGTG
CTCCCCTGACCTCCTTTGACTGGAATGAGGTGGATCCTTATCTTTTAGGTACCTCAAGCATTGATACGAC
ATGCACCATCTGGGGGCTGGAGACAGGGCAGGTGTTAGGGCGAGTGAATCTCGTGTCTGGCCACGTGAAG
ACCCAGCTGATCGCCCATGACAAAGAGGTCTATGATATTGCATTTAGCCGGGCCGGGGGTGGCAGGGACA
TGTTTGCCTCTGTGGGTGCTGATGGCTCGGTGCGGATGTTTGACCTCCGCCATCTAGAACACAGCACCAT
CATTTACGAAGACCCACAGCATCACCCACTGCTTCGCCTCTGCTGGAACAAGCAGGACCCTAACTACCTG
GCCACCATGGCCATGGATGGAATGGAGGTGGTGATTCTAGATGTCCGGGTTCCCTGCACACCTGTCGCCA
GGTTAAACAACCATCGAGCATGTGTCAATGGCATTGCTTGGGCCCCACATTCATCCTGCCACATCTGCAC
TGCAGCGGATGACCACCAGGCTCTCATCTGGGACATCCAGCAAATGCCCCGAGCCATTGAGGACCCTATC
CTGGCCTACACAGCTGAAGGAGAGATCAACAATGTGCAGTGGGCATCAACTCAGCCCGACTGGATCGCCA
TCTGCTACAACAACTGCCTGGAGATACTCAGAGTGTAATCTAGAGGTCAAGCTTCGGGGGTTTAAACCTG
CAGGCATGCAAGCTGATTTGGCTGCTGCCACCGCTGAGCAAGGCCGCTTCGAGCAGACATGATAAGATAC
ATTGATGAGTTTGGACAAACCACAACTAGAATGCAGTGAAAAAAATGCTTTATTTGTGAAATTTGTGATG
CTATTGCTTTATTTGTAACCATTATAAGCTGCAATAAACAAGTTAACAACAACAATTGCATTCATTTTAT
GTTTCAGGTTCAGGGGGAGATGTGGGAGGTTTTTTTAAGCAAGTAAAACCTCTACAAATGTGGTAAAATC
TTAATTAAGACTTCTAATATAACTTCGTATAGCATACATTATACGAAGTTATGGTTCCACTGTTGACAAT
TAATCATCGGCATAGTATATCGGCATAGTATAATACGACAAGGTGAGGAACTAAACCCAGGAGGCAGATC
ATGATTGAACAAGATGGATTGCACGCAGGTTCTCCGGCCGCTTGGGTGGAGAGGCTATTCGGCTATGACT
GGGCACAACAGACAATCGGCTGCTCTGATGCCGCCGTGTTCCGGCTGTCAGCGCAGGGGCGCCCGGTTCT
TTTTGTCAAGACCGACCTGTCCGGTGCCCTGAATGAACTGCAGGACGAGGCAGCGCGGCTATCGTGGCTG
GCCACGACGGGCGTTCCTTGCGCAGCTGTGCTCGACGTTGTCACTGAAGCGGGAAGGGACTGGCTGCTAT
TGGGCGAAGTGCCGGGGCAGGATCTCCTGTCATCTCACCTTGCTCCTGCCGAGAAAGTATCCATCATGGC
TGATGCAATGCGGCGGCTGCATACGCTTGATCCGGCTACCTGCCCATTCGACCACCAAGCGAAACATCGC
ATCGAGCGAGCACGTACTCGGATGGAAGCCGGTCTTGTCGATCAGGATGATCTGGACGAAGAGCATCAGG
GGCTCGCGCCAGCCGAACTGTTCGCCAGGCTCAAGGCGCGCATGCCCGACGGCGAGGATCTCGTCGTGAC
CCATGGCGATGCCTGCTTGCCGAATATCATGGTGGAAAATGGCCGCTTTTCTGGATTCATCGACTGTGGC
CGGCTGGGTGTGGCGGACCGCTATCAGGACATAGCGTTGGCTACCCGTGATATTGCTGAAGAGCTTGGCG
GCGAATGGGCTGACCGCTTCCTCGTGCTTTACGGTATCGCCGCTCCCGATTCGCAGCGCATCGCCTTCTA
TCGCCTTCTTGACGAGTTCTTCTGATTCGAAATGACCGACCAAGCGACGCCCAACCGGTATCAGCTCACT
CAAAGGCGGTAATACGGTTATCCACAGAATCAGGGGATAACGCAGGAAAGAACATGTGAGCAAAAGGCCA
GCAAAAGGCCAGGAACCGTAAAAAGGCCGCGTTGCTGGCGTTTTTCCATAGGCTCCGCCCCCCTGACGAG
CATCACAAAAATCGACGCTCAAGTCAGAGGTGGCGAAACCCGACAGGACTATAAAGATACCAGGCGTTTC
CCCCTGGAAGCTCCCTCGTGCGCTCTCCTGTTCCGACCCTGCCGCTTACCGGATACCTGTCCGCCTTTCT
CCCTTCGGGAAGCGTGGCGCTTTCTCATAGCTCACGCTGTAGGTATCTCAGTTCGGTGTAGGTCGTTCGC
TCCAAGCTGGGCTGTGTGCACGAACCCCCCGTTCAGCCCGACCGCTGCGCCTTATCCGGTAACTATCGTC
TTGAGTCCAACCCGGTAAGACACGACTTATCGCCACTGGCAGCAGCCACTGGTAACAGGATTAGCAGAGC
GAGGTATGTAGGCGGTGCTACAGAGTTCTTGAAGTGGTGGCCTAACTACGGCTACACTAGAAGGACAGTA
TTTGGTATCTGCGCTCTGCTGAAGCCAGTTACCTTCGGAAAAAGAGTTGGTAGCTCTTGATCCGGCAAAC
AAACCACCGCTGGTAGCGGTGGTTTTTTTGTTTGCAAGCAGCAGATTACGCGCAGAAAAAAAGGATTTCA
AGAAGATCCTTTGATCTTTTCTACGGGGTCTGACGCTCAGTGGAACGAAAACTCACGTTAAGGGATTTTG
GTCATGAGATTATCAAAAAGGATCTTCACCTAGATCCTTTTATAGTCCGGAATCGTCACACAAAAAACCA
ACACACAGATGTAATGAAAATAAAGATATTTTATTGCGGCCATCGTGATGGCTAGAGTTTAGCCCTCCCA
CACATAACCAGAGGGCAGCAATTCACGAATCCCAACTGCCGTCGGCTGTCCATCACTGTCCTTCACTATG
GCTTTGATCCCAGGATGCAGATCGAGAAGCACCTGTCGGCACCGTCCGCAGGGGCTCAAGATGCCCCTGT
TCTCATTTCCGATCGCGACGATACAAGTCAGGTTGCCAGCTGCCGCAGCAGCAGCAGTGCCCAGCACCAC
GAGTTCTGCACAAGGTCCCCCAGTAAAATGATATACATTGACACCAGTGAAGATGCGGCCGTCGCTAGAG
AGAGCTGCGCTGGCGACGCTGTAGTCTTCAGAGATGGGGATGCTGTTGATTGTAGCCGTTGCTCTTTCAA
TGAGGGTGGATTCTTCTTGAGACAAAGGCTTGGCCATGGTGGCGCTAGTGTCAGAAGAATCGAGCTTTTT
GCAAAAGCCTAGGCCTCCAAAAAAGCCTCCTCACTACTTCTGGAATAGCTCAGAGGCCGAGGCGGCCTCG
GCCTCTGCATAAATAAAAAAAATTAGTCAGCCATGGGGCGGAGAATGGGCGGAACTGGGCGGAGTTAGGG
GCGGGATGGGCGGAGTTAGGGGCGGGACTATGGTTGCTGACTAATTGAGATGCATGCTTTGCATACTTCT
GCCTGCTGGGGAGCCTGGGGACTTTCCACACCTGGTTGCTGACTAATTGAGATGCATGCTTTGCATACTT
CTGCCTGCTGGGGAGCCTGGGGACTTTCCACACCCTAACTGACACACATTCCACAGCTGGTTCTTTCCGC
CTCAGAAGGTACCTAACCAAGTTCCTCTTTCAGAGGTTATTTCAGGCCATGGTGCTGCGC
