>Addgene plasmid #211118 | pBiT3.1-N_DCAF7:1-342 | depositor partial sequence | sequence record 411714 | Insert sequence
ATGTCCCTGCACGGCAAACGGAAGGAGATCTACAAGTATGAAGCGCCCTGGACAGTCTACGCGATGAACT
GGAGTGTGCGGCCCGATAAGCGCTTTCGCTTGGCGCTGGGCAGCTTCGTGGAGGAGTACAACAACAAGGT
TCAGCTTGTTGGTTTAGATGAGGAGAGTTCAGAGTTTATTTGCAGAAACACCTTTGACCACCCATACCCC
ACCACAAAGCTCATGTGGATCCCTGACACAAAAGGCGTCTATCCAGACCTACTGGCAACAAGCGGTGACT
ATCTCCGTGTGTGGAGGGTTGGTGAAACAGAGACCAGGCTGGAGTGTTTGCTAAACAATAATAAGAACTC
TGATTTCTGTGCTCCCCTGACCTCCTTTGACTGGAATGAGGTGGATCCTTATCTTTTAGGTACCTCAAGC
ATTGATACGACATGCACCATCTGGGGGCTGGAGACAGGGCAGGTGTTAGGGCGAGTGAATCTCGTGTCTG
GCCACGTGAAGACCCAGCTGATCGCCCATGACAAAGAGGTCTATGATATTGCATTTAGCCGGGCCGGGGG
TGGCAGGGACATGTTTGCCTCTGTGGGTGCTGATGGCTCGGTGCGGATGTTTGACCTCCGCCATCTAGAA
CACAGCACCATCATTTACGAAGACCCACAGCATCACCCACTGCTTCGCCTCTGCTGGAACAAGCAGGACC
CTAACTACCTGGCCACCATGGCCATGGATGGAATGGAGGTGGTGATTCTAGATGTCCGGGTTCCCTGCAC
ACCTGTCGCCAGGTTAAACAACCATCGAGCATGTGTCAATGGCATTGCTTGGGCCCCACATTCATCCTGC
CACATCTGCACTGCAGCGGATGACCACCAGGCTCTCATCTGGGACATCCAGCAAATGCCCCGAGCCATTG
AGGACCCTATCCTGGCCTACACAGCTGAAGGAGAGATCAACAATGTGCAGTGGGCATCAACTCAGCCCGA
CTGGATCGCCATCTGCTACAACAACTGCCTGGAGATACTCAGAGTG
